Addgene plasmid #188981: pEF Synaptophysin-GCamp6s
Purpose: Presynaptic fluorescent Ca2+ indicator
Depositing lab: Edwin Chapman. Depositing organization: University of Wisconsin, Madison. Publication: Excitatory and Inhibitory Neurons Utilize Different Ca(2+) Sensors and Sources to Regulate Spontaneous Release. Courtney NA, Briguglio JS, Bradberry MM, Greer C, Chapman ER. Neuron. 2018 Jun 6;98(5):977-991.e5. doi: 10.1016/j.neuron.2018.04.022. Epub 2018 May 10. PubMed 29754754.
Backbone
  Vector backbone: pEF
  Vector type: Mammalian Expression
Growth in bacteria
  Bacterial resistance: Ampicillin, 100 μg/mL
  Growth temperature: 37°C
  Growth strain: DH5alpha
  Copy number: High Copy
Gene/Insert
  Gene/Insert name: Synaptophysin
  Species: R. norvegicus (rat), Synthetic
  Entrez Gene: Syp (a.k.a. Syp1)
  Cloning method: Unknown
  Sequencing primers: 5′ Unknown
Terms and licenses: Academic/Nonprofit Terms; Industry Terms: Not Available to Industry
How to cite: pEF Synaptophysin-GCamp6s was a gift from Edwin Chapman (Addgene plasmid # 188981 ; http://n2t.net/addgene:188981 ; RRID:Addgene_188981)
