[The description below was written by a language model from this plasmid's Addgene catalogue record and pLannotate feature annotations shown in this document.]
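Description:
pEF Synaptophysin-GCamp6s is a 6.5 kb mammalian expression plasmid built on a pEF backbone and designed to report calcium signals specifically at presynaptic terminals. It is maintained in E. coli through a high-copy ColE1/pUC-type origin and selected with ampicillin via the β-lactamase (AmpR) gene and its native promoter. The backbone also carries an SV40 origin of replication with an adjacent SV40 polyadenylation signal, which can permit episomal amplification in cells expressing SV40 large T antigen. Remnants of lac promoter/operator, lacI and a short CMV enhancer fragment appear to be cloning-vector leftovers rather than functional parts. No mammalian selection marker is annotated.

The expression cassette is driven by the human EF-1α promoter, a strong constitutive promoter that works well in many mammalian cell types. Downstream lies the coding sequence of rat synaptophysin (Syp), an abundant integral membrane protein of synaptic vesicles, followed after a short gap, presumably a linker, by most of the GCaMP6s coding sequence, the slow, high-sensitivity variant of the GFP-calmodulin-M13 calcium sensor. The arrangement is consistent with a C-terminal fusion in which synaptophysin anchors the indicator to synaptic vesicles, concentrating fluorescence changes at boutons instead of throughout the cell. The transcript is terminated by a rabbit β-globin polyadenylation signal; the short "HBB" match just upstream of it most likely reflects β-globin sequence belonging to this 3′ region rather than an intended coding segment.

The stated purpose is a presynaptic fluorescent Ca2+ indicator, and the associated study examined calcium sensors and sources governing spontaneous neurotransmitter release in excitatory and inhibitory neurons. The cloning method is not recorded.
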