Features (pLannotate 1.2.2; 17 found; start..end, strand, type, name):
     48..66      +  enhancer       CMV enhancer (fragment): human cytomegalovirus immediate early enhancer
     80..1261    +  promoter       EF-1α promoter: strong constitutive promoter for human elongation factor EF-1α
   1278..2198    +  CDS            Syp: SYPH_RAT - Experimental evidence at protein level: Swiss-Prot protein existence level 1. Possibly involved in structural functions as organizing other membrane components or in targeting the vesicles to the plasma membrane. Involved in the regulation of short-term and long-term synaptic plasticity (By similarity). From Rattus norvegicus (Rat).
   2244..3503    +  CDS            GCaMP6s (fragment): improved fluorescent protein-based calcium sensor (Chen et al., 2013)
   3512..3583    +  CDS            HBB (fragment): HBB_PONPY - Experimental evidence at transcript level: Swiss-Prot protein existence level 2. Involved in oxygen transport from the lung to the various peripheral tissues. From Pongo pygmaeus (Bornean orangutan).
   3654..3709    +  polyA_signal   β-globin poly(A) signal: rabbit β-globin polyadenylation signal (Gil and Proudfoot, 1987)
   4094..4110    -  protein_bind   lac operator: The lac repressor binds to the lac operator to inhibit transcription in E. coli. This inhibition can be relieved by adding lactose or isopropyl-β-D-thiogalactopyranoside (IPTG). lac repressor encoded by lacI
   4118..4148    -  promoter       lac promoter: promoter for the E. coli lac operon
   4163..4184    -  protein_bind   CAP binding site: CAP binding activates transcription in the presence of cAMP. E. coli catabolite activator protein
   4197..4236    -  CDS            lacI (fragment): lac repressor; lacI; The lac repressor binds to the lac operator to inhibit transcription in E. coli. This inhibition can be relieved by adding lactose or isopropyl-β-D-thiogalactopyranoside (IPTG).
   4243..4265    +  promoter       SV40 promoter (fragment): SV40 enhancer and early promoter
   4289..4424    +  rep_origin     SV40 ori: SV40 origin of replication
   4444..4578    +  polyA_signal   SV40 poly(A) signal: SV40 polyadenylation signal
   4580..4634    -  CDS            lacI (fragment): lac repressor; lacI; The lac repressor binds to the lac operator to inhibit transcription in E. coli. This inhibition can be relieved by adding lactose or isopropyl-β-D-thiogalactopyranoside (IPTG).
   4817..5405    -  rep_origin     ori: high-copy-number ColE1/pMB1/pBR322/pUC origin of replication
   5576..6436    -  CDS            AmpR: β-lactamase; bla; confers resistance to ampicillin, carbenicillin, and related antibiotics
   6437..17      -  promoter       AmpR promoter (across the origin): bla
>Addgene plasmid #188981 | pEF Synaptophysin-GCamp6s | addgene full sequence | sequence record 379038 | Addgene NGS Result
CAAATAGGGGTTCCGCGCACATTTCCCCGAAAAGTGCCACCTGGGTCGACATTGATTATTGACTAGATCA
TCGCGTGAGGCTCCGGTGCCCGTCAGTGGGCAGAGCGCACATCGCCCACAGTCCCCGAGAAGTTGGGGGG
AGGGGTCGGCAATTGAACCGGTGCCTAGAGAAGGTGGCGCGGGGTAAACTGGGAAAGTGATGTCGTGTAC
TGGCTCCGCCTTTTTCCCGAGGGTGGGGGAGAACCGTATATAAGTGCAGTAGTCGCCGTGAACGTTCTTT
TTCGCAACGGGTTTGCCGCCAGAACACAGGTAAGTGCCGTGTGTGGTTCCCGCGGGCCTGGCCTCTTTAC
GGGTTATGGCCCTTGCGTGCCTTGAATTACTTCCACGCCCCTGGCTGCAGTACGTGATTCTTGATCCCGA
GCTTCGGGTTGGAAGTGGGTGGGAGAGTTCGAGGCCTTGCGCTTAAGGAGCCCCTTCGCCTCGTGCTTGA
GTTGAGGCCTGGCCTGGGCGCTGGGGCCGCCGCGTGCGAATCTGGTGGCACCTTCGCGCCTGTCTCGCTG
CTTTCGATAAGTCTCTAGCCATTTAAAATTTTTGATGACCTGCTGCGACGCTTTTTTTCTGGCAAGATAG
TCTTGTAAATGCGGGCCAAGATCTGCACACTGGTATTTCGGTTTTTGGGGCCGCGGGCGGCGACGGGGCC
CGTGCGTCCCAGCGCACATGTTCGGCGAGGCGGGGCCTGCGAGCGCGGCCACCGAGAATCGGACGGGGGT
AGTCTCAAGCTGGCCGGCCTGCTCTGGTGCCTGGCCTCGCGCCGCCGTGTATCGCCCCGCCCTGGGCGGC
AAGGCTGGCCCGGTCGGCACCAGTTGCGTGAGCGGAAAGATGGCCGCTTCCCGGCCCTGCTGCAGGGAGC
TCAAAATGGAGGACGCGGCGCTCGGGAGAGCGGGCGGGTGAGTCACCCACACAAAGGAAAAGGGCCTTTC
CGTCCTCAGCCGTCGCTTCATGTGACTCCACGGAGTACCGGGCGCCGTCCAGGCACCTCGATTAGTTCTC
GAGCTTTTGGAGTACGTCGTCTTTAGGTTGGGGGGAGGGGTTTTATGCGATGGAGTTTCCCCACACTGAG
TGGGTGGAGACTGAAGTTAGGCCAGCTTGGCACTTGATGTAATTCTCCTTGGAATTTGCCCTTTTTGAGT
TTGGATCTTGGTTCATTCTCAAGCCTCAGACAGTGGTTCAAAGTTTTTTTCTTCCATTTCAGGTGTCGTG
AGGAATTGCCCGCCACCATGGACGTGGTGAATCAGCTGGTGGCTGGGGGTCAGTTCCGGGTGGTCAAGGA
GCCCCTTGGCTTCGTGAAGGTGCTGCAGTGGGTCTTTGCCATCTTCGCCTTTGCTACGTGTGGCAGCTAC
ACCGGGGAGCTTCGGCTGAGCGTGGAGTGTGCCAACAAGACGGAGAGTGCCCTCAACATCGAAGTTGAAT
TCGAGTACCCCTTCAGGCTGCACCAAGTGTACTTTGATGCACCCTCCTGCGTCAAAGGGGGCACTACCAA
GATCTTCCTGGTTGGGGACTACTCCTCGTCGGCTGAATTCTTTGTCACCGTGGCTGTGTTTGCCTTCCTC
TACTCCATGGGGGCCCTGGCCACCTACATCTTCCTGCAGAACAAGTACCGAGAGAACAACAAAGGGCCTA
TGATGGACTTTCTGGCTACAGCCGTGTTCGCTTTCATGTGGCTAGTTAGTTCATCAGCCTGGGCCAAAGG
CCTGTCCGATGTGAAGATGGCCACGGACCCAGAGAACATTATCAAGGAGATGCCCATGTGCCGCCAGACA
GGGAACACATGCAAGGAACTGAGGGACCCTGTGACTTCAGGACTCAACACCTCAGTGGTGTTTGGCTTCC
TGAACCTGGTGCTCTGGGTTGGCAACTTATGGTTCGTGTTCAAGGAGACAGGCTGGGCAGCCCCATTCAT
GCGCGCACCTCCAGGCGCCCCGGAAAAGCAACCAGCACCTGGCGATGCCTACGGCGATGCGGGCTACGGG
CAGGGCCCCGGAGGCTATGGGCCCCAGGACTCCTACGGGCCTCAGGGTGGTTATCAACCCGATTACGGGC
AGCCAGCCAGCGGTGGCGGTGGCTACGGGCCTCAGGGCGACTATGGGCAGCAAGGCTATGGCCAACAGGG
TGCGCCCACCTCCTTCTCCAATCAGATGAAAGGATCCGGAAGTTCGGGGTCCAGCGGTTCTTCAGGCAGT
TCCCTCGCCACCATGGTCGACTCATCACGTCGTAAGTGGAATAAGACAGGTCACGCAGTCAGAGCTATAG
GTCGGCTGAGCTCACTCGAGAACGTCTATATCAAGGCCGACAAGCAGAAGAACGGCATCAAGGCGAACTT
CCACATCCGCCACAACATCGAGGACGGCGGCGTGCAGCTCGCCTACCACTACCAGCAGAACACCCCCATC
GGCGACGGCCCCGTGCTGCTGCCCGACAACCACTACCTGAGCGTGCAGTCCAAACTTTCGAAAGACCCCA
ACGAGAAGCGCGATCACATGGTCCTGCTGGAGTTCGTGACCGCCGCCGGGATCACTCTCGGCATGGACGA
GCTGTACAAGGGCGGTACCGGAGGGAGCATGGTGAGCAAGGGCGAGGAGCTGTTCACCGGGGTGGTGCCC
ATCCTGGTCGAGCTGGACGGCGACGTAAACGGCCACAAGTTCAGCGTGTCCGGCGAGGGTGAGGGCGATG
CCACCTACGGCAAGCTGACCCTGAAGTTCATCTGCACCACCGGCAAGCTGCCCGTGCCCTGGCCCACCCT
CGTGACCACCCTGACCTACGGCGTGCAGTGCTTCAGCCGCTACCCCGACCACATGAAGCAGCACGACTTC
TTCAAGTCCGCCATGCCCGAAGGCTACATCCAGGAGCGCACCATCTTCTTCAAGGACGACGGCAACTACA
AGACCCGCGCCGAGGTGAAGTTCGAGGGCGACACCCTGGTGAACCGCATCGAGCTGAAGGGCATCGACTT
CAAGGAGGACGGCAACATCCTGGGGCACAAGCTGGAGTACAACCTGCCGGACCAACTGACTGAAGAGCAG
ATCGCAGAATTTAAAGAGGCTTTCTCCCTATTTGACAAGGACGGGGATGGGACAATAACAACCAAGGAGC
TGGGGACGGTGATGCGGTCTCTGGGGCAGAACCCCACAGAAGCAGAGCTGCAGGACATGATCAATGAAGT
AGATGCCGACGGTGACGGCACAATCGACTTCCCTGAGTTCCTGACAATGATGGCAAGAAAAATGAAATAC
AGGGACACGGAAGAAGAAATTAGAGAAGCGTTCGGTGTGTTTGATAAGGATGGCAATGGCTACATCAGTG
CAGCAGAGCTTCGCCACGTGATGACAAACCTTGGAGAGAAGTTAACAGATGAAGAGGTTGATGAAATGAT
CAGGGAAGCAGACATCGATGGGGATGGTCAGGTAAACTACGAAGAGTTTGTACAAATGATGACAGCGAAG
TGAGCGGCCGCACTCCTCAGGTGCAGGCTGCCTATCAGAAGGTGGTGGCTGGTGTGGCCAATGCCCTGGC
TCACAAATACCACTGAGATCTTTTTCCCTCTGCCAAAAATTATGGGGACATCATGAAGCCCCTTGAGCAT
CTGACTTCTGGCTAATAAAGGAAATTTATTTTCATTGCAATAGTGTGTTGGAATTTTTTGTGTCTCTCAC
TCGGAAGGACATATGGGAGGGCAAATCATTTAAAACATCAGAATGAGTATTTGGTTTAGAGTTTGGCAAC
ATATGCCCATATGCTGGCTGCCATGAACAAAGGTTGGCTATAAAGAGGTCATCAGTATATGAAACAGCCC
CCTGCTGTCCATTCCTTATTCCATAGAAAAGCCTTGACTTGAGGTTAGATTTTTTTTATATTTTGTTTTG
TGTTATTTTTTTCTTTAACATCCCTAAAATTTTCCTTACATGTTTTACTAGCCAGATTTTTCCTCCTCTC
CTGACTACTCCCAGTCATAGCTGTCCCTCTTCTCTTATGGAGATCCCTCGACCTGCAGCCCAAGCTTGGC
GTAATCATGGTCATAGCTGTTTCCTGTGTGAAATTGTTATCCGCTCACAATTCCACACAACATACGAGCC
GGAAGCATAAAGTGTAAAGCCTGGGGTGCCTAATGAGTGAGCTAACTCACATTAATTGCGTTGCGCTCAC
TGCCCGCTTTCCAGTCGGGAAACCTGTCGTGCCAGCGGATCCGCATCTCAATTAGTCAGCAACCATAGTC
CCGCCCCTAACTCCGCCCATCCCGCCCCTAACTCCGCCCAGTTCCGCCCATTCTCCGCCCCATGGCTGAC
TAATTTTTTTTATTTATGCAGAGGCCGAGGCCGCCTCGGCCTCTGAGCTATTCCAGAAGTAGTGAGGAGG
CTTTTTTGGAGGCCTAGGCTTTTGCAAAAAGCTAACTTGTTTATTGCAGCTTATAATGGTTACAAATAAA
GCAATAGCATCACAAATTTCACAAATAAAGCATTTTTTTCACTGCATTCTAGTTGTGGTTTGTCCAAACT
CATCAATGTATCTTATCATGTCTGGATCCGCTGCATTAATGAATCGGCCAACGCGCGGGGAGAGGCGGTT
TGCGTATTGGGCGCTCTTCCGCTTCCTCGCTCACTGACTCGCTGCGCTCGGTCGTTCGGCTGCGGCGAGC
GGTATCAGCTCACTCAAAGGCGGTAATACGGTTATCCACAGAATCAGGGGATAACGCAGGAAAGAACATG
TGAGCAAAAGGCCAGCAAAAGGCCAGGAACCGTAAAAAGGCCGCGTTGCTGGCGTTTTTCCATAGGCTCC
GCCCCCCTGACGAGCATCACAAAAATCGACGCTCAAGTCAGAGGTGGCGAAACCCGACAGGACTATAAAG
ATACCAGGCGTTTCCCCCTGGAAGCTCCCTCGTGCGCTCTCCTGTTCCGACCCTGCCGCTTACCGGATAC
CTGTCCGCCTTTCTCCCTTCGGGAAGCGTGGCGCTTTCTCATAGCTCACGCTGTAGGTATCTCAGTTCGG
TGTAGGTCGTTCGCTCCAAGCTGGGCTGTGTGCACGAACCCCCCGTTCAGCCCGACCGCTGCGCCTTATC
CGGTAACTATCGTCTTGAGTCCAACCCGGTAAGACACGACTTATCGCCACTGGCAGCAGCCACTGGTAAC
AGGATTAGCAGAGCGAGGTATGTAGGCGGTGCTACAGAGTTCTTGAAGTGGTGGCCTAACTACGGCTACA
CTAGAAGAACAGTATTTGGTATCTGCGCTCTGCTGAAGCCAGTTACCTTCGGAAAAAGAGTTGGTAGCTC
TTGATCCGGCAAACAAACCACCGCTGGTAGCGGTGGTTTTTTTGTTTGCAAGCAGCAGATTACGCGCAGA
AAAAAAGGATCTCAAGAAGATCCTTTGATCTTTTCTACGGGGTCTGACGCTCAGTGGAACGAAAACTCAC
GTTAAGGGATTTTGGTCATGAGATTATCAAAAAGGATCTTCACCTAGATCCTTTTAAATTAAAAATGAAG
TTTTAAATCAATCTAAAGTATATATGAGTAAACTTGGTCTGACAGTTACCAATGCTTAATCAGTGAGGCA
CCTATCTCAGCGATCTGTCTATTTCGTTCATCCATAGTTGCCTGACTCCCCGTCGTGTAGATAACTACGA
TACGGGAGGGCTTACCATCTGGCCCCAGTGCTGCAATGATACCGCGAGACCCACGCTCACCGGCTCCAGA
TTTATCAGCAATAAACCAGCCAGCCGGAAGGGCCGAGCGCAGAAGTGGTCCTGCAACTTTATCCGCCTCC
ATCCAGTCTATTAATTGTTGCCGGGAAGCTAGAGTAAGTAGTTCGCCAGTTAATAGTTTGCGCAACGTTG
TTGCCATTGCTACAGGCATCGTGGTGTCACGCTCGTCGTTTGGTATGGCTTCATTCAGCTCCGGTTCCCA
ACGATCAAGGCGAGTTACATGATCCCCCATGTTGTGCAAAAAAGCGGTTAGCTCCTTCGGTCCTCCGATC
GTTGTCAGAAGTAAGTTGGCCGCAGTGTTATCACTCATGGTTATGGCAGCACTGCATAATTCTCTTACTG
TCATGCCATCCGTAAGATGCTTTTCTGTGACTGGTGAGTACTCAACCAAGTCATTCTGAGAATAGTGTAT
GCGGCGACCGAGTTGCTCTTGCCCGGCGTCAATACGGGATAATACCGCGCCACATAGCAGAACTTTAAAA
GTGCTCATCATTGGAAAACGTTCTTCGGGGCGAAAACTCTCAAGGATCTTACCGCTGTTGAGATCCAGTT
CGATGTAACCCACTCGTGCACCCAACTGATCTTCAGCATCTTTTACTTTCACCAGCGTTTCTGGGTGAGC
AAAAACAGGAAGGCAAAATGCCGCAAAAAAGGGAATAAGGGCGACACGGAAATGTTGAATACTCATACTC
TTCCTTTTTCAATATTATTGAAGCATTTATCAGGGTTATTGTCTCATGAGCGGATACATATTTGAATGTA
TTTAGAAAAATAAA
